Addgene plasmid #120574: pLEX-FLAG-NRAS-IRES-Puro
Purpose: Expresses Flag-N-Ras wildtype fusion protein in mammalian cells & for virus production
Depositing lab: Paul Khavari. Depositing organization: Stanford University. Publication: The Functional Proximal Proteome of Oncogenic Ras Includes mTORC2. Kovalski JR, Bhaduri A, Zehnder AM, Neela PH, Che Y, Wozniak GG, Khavari PA. Mol Cell. 2019 Jan 4. pii: S1097-2765(18)31031-1. doi: 10.1016/j.molcel.2018.12.001. PubMed 30639242.
Backbone
  Vector backbone: pLEX
  Backbone manufacturer: Thermo Scientific
  Backbone size w/o insert (bp): 10682
  Total vector size (bp): 11226
  Vector type: Mammalian Expression, Lentiviral
  Selectable markers: Puromycin
Growth in bacteria
  Bacterial resistance: Ampicillin, 100 μg/mL
  Growth temperature: 37°C
  Growth strain: NEB Stable
  Copy number: Unknown
Gene/Insert
  Gene/Insert name: NRAS
  Species: H. sapiens (human)
  Insert size (bp): 594
  Entrez Gene: NRAS (a.k.a. ALPS4, CMNS, KRAS, N-ras, NCMS, NRAS1, NS6)
  Promoter: CMV
  Tag / fusion protein: FLAG (N terminal on insert)
  Cloning method: Ligation Independent Cloning
  Sequencing primers: 5′ CACCAAAATCAACGGGACTT; 3′ ATATAGACAAACGCACACCGGCCT
Terms and licenses: Academic/Nonprofit Terms; Industry Terms: Not Available to Industry
How to cite: pLEX-FLAG-NRAS-IRES-Puro was a gift from Paul Khavari (Addgene plasmid # 120574 ; http://n2t.net/addgene:120574 ; RRID:Addgene_120574)
