[The description below was written by a language model from this plasmid's Addgene catalogue record and pLannotate feature annotations shown in this document.]
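Description:
pLEX-FLAG-NRAS-IRES-Puro is an HIV-1-based lentiviral transfer plasmid built on the commercial pLEX backbone. It expresses wild-type human N-Ras carrying an N-terminal FLAG epitope in mammalian cells, either by direct transfection or after packaging into lentiviral particles. In bacteria it is maintained through a high-copy ColE1/pUC-type origin and selected with ampicillin via the β-lactamase gene; an f1 origin is also present. The total construct is about 11.2 kb.

The viral region runs from a truncated 5' LTR through the Ψ packaging signal (with a short gag fragment), the Rev response element and the cPPT/CTS, to a ΔU3 self-inactivating 3' LTR followed by a bGH polyadenylation signal. These elements respectively support genome encapsidation, Rev-dependent nuclear export, efficient nuclear import and loss of LTR promoter activity after integration. Inside this region, the CMV enhancer and promoter drive a single bicistronic transcript: the FLAG tag fused to the NRAS coding sequence, then an EMCV IRES that allows cap-independent translation of puromycin N-acetyltransferase, and a WPRE to enhance transcript expression. Because both proteins come from one mRNA, puromycin selection enriches for cells that also express FLAG-N-Ras.

The annotation also shows an EM7-driven bleomycin/Zeocin resistance gene in reverse orientation upstream of CMV. Outside the LTRs there is an SV40 promoter–hygromycin resistance cassette with an SV40 poly(A), although the catalogue lists only puromycin as the mammalian selectable marker. The record links the plasmid to a study of the proximal proteome of oncogenic Ras, but does not describe its specific role there.
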