Features (pLannotate 1.2.2; 33 found; start..end, strand, type, name):
    377..634     +  LTR            5' LTR (truncated): truncated 5' long terminal repeat (LTR) from HIV-1
    681..806     +  misc_feature   HIV-1 Ψ: packaging signal of human immunodeficiency virus type 1
    790..1128    +  CDS            HIV-1 gag (fragment): gag protein from human immunodeficiency virus 1; gag
   1303..1536    +  misc_feature   RRE: The Rev response element (RRE) of HIV-1 allows for Rev-dependent mRNA export from the nucleus to the cytoplasm.
   1913..2013    +  CDS            Rev (fragment): human immunodeficiency virus 1 (HIV-1) Rev protein; rev; enhances nuclear export of unspliced and incompletely spliced viral mRNAs
   2063..2180    +  misc_feature   cPPT/CTS: central polypurine tract and central termination sequence of HIV-1
   2245..2619    -  CDS            BleoR: antibiotic-binding protein; Sh ble from Streptoalloteichus hindustanus; confers resistance to bleomycin, phleomycin, and Zeocin™
   2639..2686    -  promoter       EM7 promoter: synthetic bacterial promoter&nbsp
   2791..3094    +  enhancer       CMV enhancer: human cytomegalovirus immediate early enhancer
   3095..3298    +  promoter       CMV promoter: human cytomegalovirus (CMV) immediate early promoter
   3386..3409    +  CDS            5xFLAG (fragment): five tandem FLAG® epitope tags
   3411..3974    +  CDS            NRAS: RASN_HUMAN - Also known as HRAS1. Experimental evidence at protein level: Swiss-Prot protein existence level 1. Ras proteins bind GDP/GTP and possess intrinsic GTPase activity. From Homo sapiens (Human).
   4017..4589    +  misc_feature   IRES: internal ribosome entry site (IRES) of the encephalomyocarditis virus (EMCV)
   4598..5194    +  CDS            PuroR: puromycin N-acetyltransferase; pac from Streptomyces alboniger; confers resistance to puromycin
   5201..5789    +  misc_feature   WPRE: woodchuck hepatitis virus posttranscriptional regulatory element
   5806..5994    +  CDS            nef (fragment): NEF_HV1Z2 - Experimental evidence at protein level: Swiss-Prot protein existence level 1. Extracellular Nef protein targets CD4(+) T-lymphocytes for apoptosis by interacting with CXCR4 surface receptors. From Human immunodeficiency virus type 1 group M subtype D (isolate Z2/CDC-Z34) (HIV-1).
   5996..6229    +  LTR            3' LTR (ΔU3): self-inactivating 3' long terminal repeat (LTR) from HIV-1
   6336..6560    +  polyA_signal   bGH poly(A) signal: bovine growth hormone polyadenylation signal
   6564..6585    +  promoter       SV40 promoter (fragment): SV40 enhancer and early promoter
   6606..7034    +  rep_origin     f1 ori (sequence partly withheld): f1 bacteriophage origin of replication; arrow indicates direction of (+) strand synthesis
   7048..7377    +  promoter       SV40 promoter: SV40 enhancer and early promoter
   7426..8451    +  CDS            HygR: aminoglycoside phosphotransferase from E. coli; aph(4)-Ia; confers resistance to hygromycin
   8461..8586    +  CDS            ble (fragment): BLE_KLEPN - Experimental evidence at protein level: Swiss-Prot protein existence level 1. Binding protein with a strong affinity to the bleomycin family of antibiotics. Binds to CL990; an antimitotic-antibiotic compound. From Klebsiella pneumoniae.
   8581..8702    +  polyA_signal   SV40 poly(A) signal: SV40 polyadenylation signal
   8773..8795    -  protein_bind   lac operator (fragment): The lac repressor binds to the lac operator to inhibit transcription in E. coli. This inhibition can be relieved by adding lactose or isopropyl-β-D-thiogalactopyranoside (IPTG). lac repressor encoded by lacI
   8799..8829    -  promoter       lac promoter: promoter for the E. coli lac operon
   8844..8865    -  protein_bind   CAP binding site: CAP binding activates transcription in the presence of cAMP. E. coli catabolite activator protein
   8878..8970    -  CDS            lacI (fragment): lac repressor; lacI; The lac repressor binds to the lac operator to inhibit transcription in E. coli. This inhibition can be relieved by adding lactose or isopropyl-β-D-thiogalactopyranoside (IPTG).
   9153..9741    -  rep_origin     ori: high-copy-number ColE1/pMB1/pBR322/pUC origin of replication
   9912..10772   -  CDS            AmpR: β-lactamase; bla; confers resistance to ampicillin, carbenicillin, and related antibiotics
  10773..10877   -  promoter       AmpR promoter: bla
  10925..11059   +  polyA_signal   SV40 poly(A) signal: SV40 polyadenylation signal
  11226..329     +  CDS            nef (fragment) (across the origin): NEF_HV1BR - Experimental evidence at protein level: Swiss-Prot protein existence level 1. Extracellular Nef protein targets CD4(+) T-lymphocytes for apoptosis by interacting with CXCR4 surface receptors (PubMed:14990729). From Human immunodeficiency virus type 1 group M subtype B (isolate BRU/LAI) (HIV-1).
>Addgene plasmid #120574 | pLEX-FLAG-NRAS-IRES-Puro | addgene full sequence | sequence record 234039 | Addgene NGS Result
TGGAAGGGCTAATTCACTCCCAAAGAAGACAAGATATCCTTGATCTGTGGATCTACCACACACAAGGCTA
CTTCCCTGATTAGCAGAACTACACACCAGGGCCAGGGGTCAGATATCCACTGACCTTTGGATGGTGCTAC
AAGCTAGTACCAGTTGAGCCAGATAAGGTAGAAGAGGCCAATAAAGGAGAGAACACCAGCTTGTTACACC
CTGTGAGCCTGCATGGGATGGATGACCCGGAGAGAGAAGTGTTAGAGTGGAGGTTTGACAGCCGCCTAGC
ATTTCATCACGTGGCCCGAGAGCTGCATCCGGAGTACTTCAAGAACTGCTGATATCGAGCTTGCTACAAG
GGACTTTCCGCTGGGGACTTTCCAGGGAGGCGTGGCCTGGGCGGGACTGGGGAGTGGCGAGCCCTCAGAT
CCTGCATATAAGCAGCTGCTTTTTGCCTGTACTGGGTCTCTCTGGTTAGACCAGATCTGAGCCTGGGAGC
TCTCTGGCTAACTAGGGAACCCACTGCTTAAGCCTCAATAAAGCTTGCCTTGAGTGCTTCAAGTAGTGTG
TGCCCGTCTGTTGTGTGACTCTGGTAACTAGAGATCCCTCAGACCCTTTTAGTCAGTGTGGAAAATCTCT
AGCAGTGGCGCCCGAACAGGGACTTGAAAGCGAAAGGGAAACCAGAGGAGCTCTCTCGACGCAGGACTCG
GCTTGCTGAAGCGCGCACGGCAAGAGGCGAGGGGCGGCGACTGGTGAGTACGCCAAAAATTTTGACTAGC
GGAGGCTAGAAGGAGAGAGATGGGTGCGAGAGCGTCAGTATTAAGCGGGGGAGAATTAGATCGCGATGGG
AAAAAATTCGGTTAAGGCCAGGGGGAAAGAAAAAATATAAATTAAAACATATAGTATGGGCAAGCAGGGA
GCTAGAACGATTCGCAGTTAATCCTGGCCTGTTAGAAACATCAGAAGGCTGTAGACAAATACTGGGACAG
CTACAACCATCCCTTCAGACAGGATCAGAAGAACTTAGATCATTATATAATACAGTAGCAACCCTCTATT
GTGTGCATCAAAGGATAGAGATAAAAGACACCAAGGAAGCTTTAGACAAGATAGAGGAAGAGCAAAACAA
AAGTAAGACCACCGCACAGCAAGCGGCCGGCCGCTGATCTTCAGACCTGGAGGAGGAGATATGAGGGACA
ATTGGAGAAGTGAATTATATAAATATAAAGTAGTAAAAATTGAACCATTAGGAGTAGCACCCACCAAGGC
AAAGAGAAGAGTGGTGCAGAGAGAAAAAAGAGCAGTGGGAATAGGAGCTTTGTTCCTTGGGTTCTTGGGA
GCAGCAGGAAGCACTATGGGCGCAGCGTCAATGACGCTGACGGTACAGGCCAGACAATTATTGTCTGGTA
TAGTGCAGCAGCAGAACAATTTGCTGAGGGCTATTGAGGCGCAACAGCATCTGTTGCAACTCACAGTCTG
GGGCATCAAGCAGCTCCAGGCAAGAATCCTGGCTGTGGAAAGATACCTAAAGGATCAACAGCTCCTGGGG
ATTTGGGGTTGCTCTGGAAAACTCATTTGCACCACTGCTGTGCCTTGGAATGCTAGTTGGAGTAATAAAT
CTCTGGAACAGATTTGGAATCACACGACCTGGATGGAGTGGGACAGAGAAATTAACAATTACACAAGCTT
AATACACTCCTTAATTGAAGAATCGCAAAACCAGCAAGAAAAGAATGAACAAGAATTATTGGAATTAGAT
AAATGGGCAAGTTTGTGGAATTGGTTTAACATAACAAATTGGCTGTGGTATATAAAATTATTCATAATGA
TAGTAGGAGGCTTGGTAGGTTTAAGAATAGTTTTTGCTGTACTTTCTATAGTGAATAGAGTTAGGCAGGG
ATATTCACCATTATCGTTTCAGACCCACCTCCCAACCCCGAGGGGACCCGACAGGCCCGAAGGAATAGAA
GAAGAAGGTGGAGAGAGAGACAGAGACAGATCCATTCGATTAGTGAACGGATCGGCACTGCGTGCGCCAA
TTCTGCAGACAAATGGCAGTATTCATCCACAATTTTAAAAGAAAAGGGGGGATTGGGGGGTACAGTGCAG
GGGAAAGAATAGTAGACATAATAGCAACAGACATACAAACTAAAGAATTACAAAAACAAATTACAAAAAT
TCAAAATTTTCGGGTTTATTACAGGGACAGCAGAGATCCAGTTTGGTTAGTACCGGGCCCGCTCTAGTCC
GGAATCAGTCCTGCTCCTCGGCCACGAAGTGCACGCAGTTGCCGGCCGGGTCGCGCAGGGCGAACTCCCG
CCCCCACGGCTGCTCGCCGATCTCGGTCATGGCCGGCCCGGAGGCGTCCCGGAAGTTCGTGGACACGACC
TCCGACCACTCGGCGTACAGCTCGTCCAGGCCGCGCACCCACACCCAGGCCAGGGTGTTGTCCGGCACCA
CCTGGTCCTGGACCGCGCTGATGAACAGGGTCACGTCGTCCCGGACCACACCGGCGAAGTCGTCCTCCAC
GAAGTCCCGGGAGAACCCGAGCCGGTCGGTCCAGAACTCGACCGCTCCGGCGACGTCGCGCGCGGTGAGC
ACCGGAACGGCACTGGTCAACTTGGCCATGGTGGCCCTCCTATAGTGAGTCGTATTATACTATGCCGATA
TACTATGCCGATGATTAATTGTCAACACGTGCTGCAGGTCCGAGGTTCTAGACGTATTACCGCCATGCAT
TAGTTATTAATAGTAATCAATTACGGGGTCATTAGTTCATAGCCCATATATGGAGTTCCGCGTTACATAA
CTTACGGTAAATGGCCCGCCTGGCTGACCGCCCAACGACCCCCGCCCATTGACGTCAATAATGACGTATG
TTCCCATAGTAACGCCAATAGGGACTTTCCATTGACGTCAATGGGTGGAGTATTTACGGTAAACTGCCCA
CTTGGCAGTACATCAAGTGTATCATATGCCAAGTACGCCCCCTATTGACGTCAATGACGGTAAATGGCCC
GCCTGGCATTATGCCCAGTACATGACCTTATGGGACTTTCCTACTTGGCAGTACATCTACGTATTAGTCA
TCGCTATTACCATGGTGATGCGGTTTTGGCAGTACATCAATGGGCGTGGATAGCGGTTTGACTCACGGGG
ATTTCCAAGTCTCCACCCCATTGACGTCAATGGGAGTTTGTTTTGGCACCAAAATCAACGGGACTTTCCA
AAATGTCGTAACAACTCCGCCCCATTGACGCAAATGGGCGGTAGGCGTGTACGGTGGGAGGTCTATATAA
GCAGAGCTCGTTTAGTGAACCGTCAGATCGCCTGGAGACGCCATCCACGCTGTTTTGACCTCCATAGAAG
ACACCGACTCTACTAGAGGATCCATGGATTATAAAGATGACGACGATAAAACTGAGTACAAACTGGTGGT
GGTTGGAGCAGGTGGTGTTGGGAAAAGCGCACTGACAATCCAGCTAATCCAGAACCACTTTGTAGATGAA
TATGATCCCACCATAGAGGATTCTTACAGAAAACAAGTGGTTATAGATGGTGAAACCTGTTTGTTGGACA
TACTGGATACAGCTGGACAAGAAGAGTACAGTGCCATGAGAGACCAATACATGAGGACAGGCGAAGGCTT
CCTCTGTGTATTTGCCATCAATAATAGCAAGTCATTTGCGGATATTAACCTCTACAGGGAGCAGATTAAG
CGAGTAAAAGACTCGGATGATGTACCTATGGTGCTAGTGGGAAACAAGTGTGATTTGCCAACAAGGACAG
TTGATACAAAACAAGCCCACGAACTGGCCAAGAGTTACGGGATTCCATTCATTGAAACCTCAGCCAAGAC
CAGACAGGGTGTTGAAGATGCTTTTTACACACTGGTAAGAGAAATACGCCAGTACCGAATGAAAAAACTC
AACAGCAGTGATGATGGGACTCAGGGTTGTATGGGATTGCCATGTGTGGTGATGTAACTCGAGTCTAGAG
GGCCCGACGCGTCTGGCCACCGGTCGCCCCTCTCCCTCCCCCCCCCCTAACGTTACTGGCCGAAGCCGCT
TGGAATAAGGCCGGTGTGCGTTTGTCTATATGTTATTTTCCACCATATTGCCGTCTTTTGGCAATGTGAG
GGCCCGGAAACCTGGCCCTGTCTTCTTGACGAGCATTCCTAGGGGTCTTTCCCCTCTCGCCAAAGGAATG
CAAGGTCTGTTGAATGTCGTGAAGGAAGCAGTTCCTCTGGAAGCTTCTTGAAGACAAACAACGTCTGTAG
CGACCCTTTGCAGGCAGCGGAACCCCCCACCTGGCGACAGGTGCCTCTGCGGCCAAAAGCCACGTGTATA
AGATACACCTGCAAAGGCGGCACAACCCCAGTGCCACGTTGTGAGTTGGATAGTTGTGGAAAGAGTCAAA
TGGCTCTCCTCAAGCGTATTCAACAAGGGGCTGAAGGATGCCCAGAAGGTACCCCATTGTATGGGATCTG
ATCTGGGGCCTCGGTGCACATGCTTTACATGTGTTTAGTCGAGGTTAAAAAAACGTCTAGGCCCCCCGAA
CCACGGGGACGTGGTTTTCCTTTGAAAAACACGATAATACCATGGCCACCGAGTACAAGCCCACGGTGCG
CCTCGCCACCCGCGACGACGTCCCCCGGGCCGTACGCACCCTCGCCGCCGCGTTCGCCGACTACCCCGCC
ACGCGCCACACCGTCGACCCGGACCGCCACATCGAGCGGGTCACCGAGCTGCAAGAACTCTTCCTCACGC
GCGTCGGGCTCGACATCGGCAAGGTGTGGGTCGCGGACGACGGCGCCGCGGTGGCGGTCTGGACCACGCC
GGAGAGCGTCGAAGCGGGGGCGGTGTTCGCCGAGATCGGCTCGCGCATGGCCGAGTTGAGCGGTTCCCGG
CTGGCCGCGCAGCAACAGATGGAAGGCCTCCTGGCGCCGCACCGGCCCAAGGAGCCCGCGTGGTTCCTGG
CCACCGTCGGCGTCTCGCCCGACCACCAGGGCAAGGGTCTGGGCAGCGCCGTCGTGCTCCCCGGAGTGGA
GGCGGCCGAGCGCGCTGGGGTGCCCGCCTTCCTGGAGACCTCCGCGCCCCGCAACCTCCCCTTCTACGAG
CGGCTCGGCTTCACCGTCACCGCCGACGTCGAGGTGCCCGAAGGACCGCGCACCTGGTGCATGACCCGCA
AGCCCGGTGCCTGAGTTAACAATCAACCTCTGGATTACAAAATTTGTGAAAGATTGACTGGTATTCTTAA
CTATGTTGCTCCTTTTACGCTATGTGGATACGCTGCTTTAATGCCTTTGTATCATGCTATTGCTTCCCGT
ATGGCTTTCATTTTCTCCTCCTTGTATAAATCCTGGTTGCTGTCTCTTTATGAGGAGTTGTGGCCCGTTG
TCAGGCAACGTGGCGTGGTGTGCACTGTGTTTGCTGACGCAACCCCCACTGGTTGGGGCATTGCCACCAC
CTGTCAGCTCCTTTCCGGGACTTTCGCTTTCCCCCTCCCTATTGCCACGGCGGAACTCATCGCCGCCTGC
CTTGCCCGCTGCTGGACAGGGGCTCGGCTGTTGGGCACTGACAATTCCGTGGTGTTGTCGGGGAAGCTGA
CGTCCTTTCCATGGCTGCTCGCCTGTGTTGCCACCTGGATTCTGCGCGGGACGTCCTTCTGCTACGTCCC
TTCGGCCCTCAATCCAGCGGACCTTCCTTCCCGCGGCCTGCTGCCGGCTCTGCGGCCTCTTCCGCGTCTT
CGCCTTCGCCCTCAGACGAGTCGGATCTCCCTTTGGGCCGCCTCCCCGCCTGGAATTAATTCTGCAGTCG
AGACCTAGAAAAACATGGAGCAATCACAAGTAGCAATACAGCAGCTACCAATGCTGATTGTGCCTGGCTA
GAAGCACAAGAGGAGGAGGAGGTGGGTTTTCCAGTCACACCTCAGGTACCTTTAAGACCAATGACTTACA
AGGCAGCTGTAGATCTTAGCCACTTTTTAAAAGAAAAGAGGGGACTGGAAGGGCTAATTCACTCCCAACG
AAGACAAGATCTGCTTTTTGCTTGTACTGGGTCTCTCTGGTTAGACCAGATCTGAGCCTGGGAGCTCTCT
GGCTAACTAGGGAACCCACTGCTTAAGCCTCAATAAAGCTTGCCTTGAGTGCTTCAAGTAGTGTGTGCCC
GTCTGTTGTGTGACTCTGGTAACTAGAGATCCCTCAGACCCTTTTAGTCAGTGTGGAAAATCTCTAGCAG
TAGTAGTTCATGTCATCTTATTATTCAGTATTTATAACTTGCAAAGAAATGAATATCAGAGAGTGAGAGG
CCTTGACATTGTTTAAACCCGCTGATCAGCCTCGACTGTGCCTTCTAGTTGCCAGCCATCTGTTGTTTGC
CCCTCCCCCGTGCCTTCCTTGACCCTGGAAGGTGCCACTCCCACTGTCCTTTCCTAATAAAATGAGGAAA
TTGCATCGCATTGTCTGAGTAGGTGTCATTCTATTCTGGGGGGTGGGGTGGGGCAGGACAGCAAGGGGGA
GGATTGGGAAGACAATAGCAGGCATGCTGGGGATGCGGTGGGCTCTATGGCTTCTGAGGCGGAAAGAACC
AGCTGGGGCTCTAGGGGGTATCCCC
[124 nt withheld, positions 6606-6729]
C
[91 nt withheld, positions 6731-6821]
A
[49 nt withheld, positions 6823-6871]
CCTTTGACGTTGGAGTCCACGTTCTTT
[37 nt withheld, positions 6899-6935]
ACCCTATCTCGGTCTATTCTTTTGATTTATAAGGGATTTTGCCGATTTCGGCCTATTGGTTAAAAAATGA
GCTGATTTAACAAAAATTTAACGCGAATTAATTCTGTGGAATGTGTGTCAGTTAGGGTGTGGAAAGTCCC
CAGGCTCCCCAGCAGGCAGAAGTATGCAAAGCATGCATCTCAATTAGTCAGCAACCAGGTGTGGAAAGTC
CCCAGGCTCCCCAGCAGGCAGAAGTATGCAAAGCATGCATCTCAATTAGTCAGCAACCATAGTCCCGCCC
CTAACTCCGCCCATCCCGCCCCTAACTCCGCCCAGTTCCGCCCATTCTCCGCCCCATGGCTGACTAATTT
TTTTTATTTATGCAGAGGCCGAGGCCGCCTCTGCCTCTGAGCTATTCCAGAAGTAGTGAGGAGGCTTTTT
TGGAGGCCTAGGCTTTTGCAAAAAGCTCCCGGGAGCTTGTATATCCATTTTCGGATCTGATCAGCACGTG
ATGAAAAAGCCTGAACTCACCGCGACGTCTGTCGAGAAGTTTCTGATCGAAAAGTTCGACAGCGTCTCCG
ACCTGATGCAGCTCTCGGAGGGCGAAGAATCTCGTGCTTTCAGCTTCGATGTAGGAGGGCGTGGATATGT
CCTGCGGGTAAATAGCTGCGCCGATGGTTTCTACAAAGATCGTTATGTTTATCGGCACTTTGCATCGGCC
GCGCTCCCGATTCCGGAAGTGCTTGACATTGGGGAATTCAGCGAGAGCCTGACCTATTGCATCTCCCGCC
GTGCACAGGGTGTCACGTTGCAAGACCTGCCTGAAACCGAACTGCCCGCTGTTCTGCAGCCGGTCGCGGA
GGCCATGGATGCGATCGCTGCGGCCGATCTTAGCCAGACGAGCGGGTTCGGCCCATTCGGACCGCAAGGA
ATCGGTCAATACACTACATGGCGTGATTTCATATGCGCGATTGCTGATCCCCATGTGTATCACTGGCAAA
CTGTGATGGACGACACCGTCAGTGCGTCCGTCGCGCAGGCTCTCGATGAGCTGATGCTTTGGGCCGAGGA
CTGCCCCGAAGTCCGGCACCTCGTGCACGCGGATTTCGGCTCCAACAATGTCCTGACGGACAATGGCCGC
ATAACAGCGGTCATTGACTGGAGCGAGGCGATGTTCGGGGATTCCCAATACGAGGTCGCCAACATCTTCT
TCTGGAGGCCGTGGTTGGCTTGTATGGAGCAGCAGACGCGCTACTTCGAGCGGAGGCATCCGGAGCTTGC
AGGATCGCCGCGGCTCCGGGCGTATATGCTCCGCATTGGTCTTGACCAACTCTATCAGAGCTTGGTTGAC
GGCAATTTCGATGATGCAGCTTGGGCGCAGGGTCGATGCGACGCAATCGTCCGATCCGGAGCCGGGACTG
TCGGGCGTACACAAATCGCCCGCAGAAGCGCGGCCGTCTGGACCGATGGCTGTGTAGAAGTACTCGCCGA
TAGTGGAAACCGACGCCCCAGCACTCGTCCGAGGGCAAAGGAATAGCACGTGCTACGAGATTTCGATTCC
ACCGCCGCCTTCTATGAAAGGTTGGGCTTCGGAATCGTTTTCCGGGACGCCGGCTGGATGATCCTCCAGC
GCGGGGATCTCATGCTGGAGTTCTTCGCCCACCCCAACTTGTTTATTGCAGCTTATAATGGTTACAAATA
AAGCAATAGCATCACAAATTTCACAAATAAAGCATTTTTTTCACTGCATTCTAGTTGTGGTTTGTCCAAA
CTCATCAATGTATCTTATCATGTCTGTATACCGTCGACCTCTAGCTAGAGCTTGGCGTAATCATGGTCAT
AGCTGTTTCCTGTGTGAAATTGTTATCCGCTCACAATTCCACACAACATACGAGCCGGAAGCATAAAGTG
TAAAGCCTGGGGTGCCTAATGAGTGAGCTAACTCACATTAATTGCGTTGCGCTCACTGCCCGCTTTCCAG
TCGGGAAACCTGTCGTGCCAGCTGCATTAATGAATCGGCCAACGCGCGGGGAGAGGCGGTTTGCGTATTG
GGCGCTCTTCCGCTTCCTCGCTCACTGACTCGCTGCGCTCGGTCGTTCGGCTGCGGCGAGCGGTATCAGC
TCACTCAAAGGCGGTAATACGGTTATCCACAGAATCAGGGGATAACGCAGGAAAGAACATGTGAGCAAAA
GGCCAGCAAAAGGCCAGGAACCGTAAAAAGGCCGCGTTGCTGGCGTTTTTCCATAGGCTCCGCCCCCCTG
ACGAGCATCACAAAAATCGACGCTCAAGTCAGAGGTGGCGAAACCCGACAGGACTATAAAGATACCAGGC
GTTTCCCCCTGGAAGCTCCCTCGTGCGCTCTCCTGTTCCGACCCTGCCGCTTACCGGATACCTGTCCGCC
TTTCTCCCTTCGGGAAGCGTGGCGCTTTCTCATAGCTCACGCTGTAGGTATCTCAGTTCGGTGTAGGTCG
TTCGCTCCAAGCTGGGCTGTGTGCACGAACCCCCCGTTCAGCCCGACCGCTGCGCCTTATCCGGTAACTA
TCGTCTTGAGTCCAACCCGGTAAGACACGACTTATCGCCACTGGCAGCAGCCACTGGTAACAGGATTAGC
AGAGCGAGGTATGTAGGCGGTGCTACAGAGTTCTTGAAGTGGTGGCCTAACTACGGCTACACTAGAAGAA
CAGTATTTGGTATCTGCGCTCTGCTGAAGCCAGTTACCTTCGGAAAAAGAGTTGGTAGCTCTTGATCCGG
CAAACAAACCACCGCTGGTAGCGGTGGTTTTTTTGTTTGCAAGCAGCAGATTACGCGCAGAAAAAAAGGA
TCTCAAGAAGATCCTTTGATCTTTTCTACGGGGTCTGACGCTCAGTGGAACGAAAACTCACGTTAAGGGA
TTTTGGTCATGAGATTATCAAAAAGGATCTTCACCTAGATCCTTTTAAATTAAAAATGAAGTTTTAAATC
AATCTAAAGTATATATGAGTAAACTTGGTCTGACAGTTACCAATGCTTAATCAGTGAGGCACCTATCTCA
GCGATCTGTCTATTTCGTTCATCCATAGTTGCCTGACTCCCCGTCGTGTAGATAACTACGATACGGGAGG
GCTTACCATCTGGCCCCAGTGCTGCAATGATACCGCGAGACCCACGCTCACCGGCTCCAGATTTATCAGC
AATAAACCAGCCAGCCGGAAGGGCCGAGCGCAGAAGTGGTCCTGCAACTTTATCCGCCTCCATCCAGTCT
ATTAATTGTTGCCGGGAAGCTAGAGTAAGTAGTTCGCCAGTTAATAGTTTGCGCAACGTTGTTGCCATTG
CTACAGGCATCGTGGTGTCACGCTCGTCGTTTGGTATGGCTTCATTCAGCTCCGGTTCCCAACGATCAAG
GCGAGTTACATGATCCCCCATGTTGTGCAAAAAAGCGGTTAGCTCCTTCGGTCCTCCGATCGTTGTCAGA
AGTAAGTTGGCCGCAGTGTTATCACTCATGGTTATGGCAGCACTGCATAATTCTCTTACTGTCATGCCAT
CCGTAAGATGCTTTTCTGTGACTGGTGAGTACTCAACCAAGTCATTCTGAGAATAGTGTATGCGGCGACC
GAGTTGCTCTTGCCCGGCGTCAATACGGGATAATACCGCGCCACATAGCAGAACTTTAAAAGTGCTCATC
ATTGGAAAACGTTCTTCGGGGCGAAAACTCTCAAGGATCTTACCGCTGTTGAGATCCAGTTCGATGTAAC
CCACTCGTGCACCCAACTGATCTTCAGCATCTTTTACTTTCACCAGCGTTTCTGGGTGAGCAAAAACAGG
AAGGCAAAATGCCGCAAAAAAGGGAATAAGGGCGACACGGAAATGTTGAATACTCATACTCTTCCTTTTT
CAATATTATTGAAGCATTTATCAGGGTTATTGTCTCATGAGCGGATACATATTTGAATGTATTTAGAAAA
ATAAACAAATAGGGGTTCCGCGCACATTTCCCCGAAAAGTGCCACCTGACGTCGACGGATCGGGAGATCA
ACTTGTTTATTGCAGCTTATAATGGTTACAAATAAAGCAATAGCATCACAAATTTCACAAATAAAGCATT
TTTTTCACTGCATTCTAGTTGTGGTTTGTCCAAACTCATCAATGTATCTTATCATGTCTGGATCAACTGG
ATAACTCAAGCTAACCAAAATCATCCCAAACTTCCCACCCCATACCCTATTACCACTGCCAATTACCTGT
GGTTTCATTTACTCTAAACCTGTGATTCCTCTGAATTATTTTCATTTTAAAGAAATTGTATTTGTTAAAT
ATGTACTACAAACTTAGTAGT
