>Addgene plasmid #120574 | pLEX-FLAG-NRAS-IRES-Puro | depositor partial sequence | sequence record 229012 | pLEX Forward
GGGCGGTAGGCGTGTACGGTGGGAGGTCTATATAAGCAGAGCTCGTTTAGTGAACCGTCAGATCGCCTGG
AGACGCCATCCACGCTGTTTTGACCTCCATAGAAGACACCGACTCTACTAGAGGATCCATGGATTATAAA
GATGACGACGATAAAACTGAGTACAAACTGGTGGTGGTTGGAGCAGGTGGTGTTGGGAAAAGCGCACTGA
CAATCCAGCTAATCCAGAACCACTTTGTAGATGAATATGATCCCACCATAGAGGATTCTTACAGAAAACA
AGTGGTTATAGATGGTGAAACCTGTTTGTTGGACATACTGGATACAGCTGGACAAGAAGAGTACAGTGCC
ATGAGAGACCAATACATGAGGACAGGCGAAGGCTTCCTCTGTGTATTTGCCATCAATAATAGCAAGTCAT
TTGCGGATATTAACCTCTACAGGGAGCAGATTAAGCGAGTAAAAGACTCGGATGATGTACCTATGGTGCT
AGTGGGAAACAAGTGTGATTTGCCAACAAGGACAGTTGATACAAAACAAGCCCACGAACTGGCCAAGAGT
TACGGGATTCCATTCATTGAAACCTCAGCCAAGACCAGACAGGGTGTTGAAGATGCTTTTTACACACTGG
TAAGAGAAATACGCCAGTACCGAATGAAAAAACTCAACAGCAGTGATGATGGGACTCAGGGTTGTATGGG
ATTGCCATGTGTGGTGATGTAACTCGAGTCTAGAGGGCCCGACGCGTCTGGCCACCGGTCGCCCCTCTCC
CTCCCCCCCCCCTAACGTTACTGGCCGAAGCCGCTTGGAATAAGGCCGGTGTGCGTTTGTCTATATGTTA
TTTTCCACCATATTGCCGTCTTTTGGCAATGTGAGGGCCCGGAAACCT
