>Addgene plasmid #120574 | pLEX-FLAG-NRAS-IRES-Puro | depositor partial sequence | sequence record 229013 | pLEX Reverse
GCCCCATTGACGCAAATGGGCGGTAGGCGTGTACGGTGGGAGGTCTATATAAGCAGAGCTCGTTTAGTGA
ACCGTCAGATCGCCTGGAGACGCCATCCACGCTGTTTTGACCTCCATAGAAGACACCGACTCTACTAGAG
GATCCATGGATTATAAAGATGACGACGATAAAACTGAGTACAAACTGGTGGTGGTTGGAGCAGGTGGTGT
TGGGAAAAGCGCACTGACAATCCAGCTAATCCAGAACCACTTTGTAGATGAATATGATCCCACCATAGAG
GATTCTTACAGAAAACAAGTGGTTATAGATGGTGAAACCTGTTTGTTGGACATACTGGATACAGCTGGAC
AAGAAGAGTACAGTGCCATGAGAGACCAATACATGAGGACAGGCGAAGGCTTCCTCTGTGTATTTGCCAT
CAATAATAGCAAGTCATTTGCGGATATTAACCTCTACAGGGAGCAGATTAAGCGAGTAAAAGACTCGGAT
GATGTACCTATGGTGCTAGTGGGAAACAAGTGTGATTTGCCAACAAGGACAGTTGATACAAAACAAGCCC
ACGAACTGGCCAAGAGTTACGGGATTCCATTCATTGAAACCTCAGCCAAGACCAGACAGGGTGTTGAAGA
TGCTTTTTACACACTGGTAAGAGAAATACGCCAGTACCGAATGAAAAAACTCAACAGCAGTGATGATGGG
ACTCAGGGTTGTATGGGATTGCCATGTGTGGTGATGTAACTCGAGTCTAGAGGGCCCGACGCGTCTGGCC
ACCGGTCG
